Addgene plasmid #90838: POC1A F11.2 gRNA
Purpose: 3rd generation lentiviral gRNA plasmid targeting human POC1A
Depositing lab: Iain Cheeseman. Depositing organization: Whitehead Institute for Biomedical Research. Publication: Large-Scale Analysis of CRISPR/Cas9 Cell-Cycle Knockouts Reveals the Diversity of p53-Dependent Responses to Cell-Cycle Defects. McKinley KL, Cheeseman IM. Dev Cell. 2017 Feb 27;40(4):405-420.e2. doi: 10.1016/j.devcel.2017.01.012. Epub 2017 Feb 16. PubMed 28216383.
Backbone
  Vector backbone: pLenti-sgRNA
  Backbone manufacturer: Eric Lander & David Sabatini labs (Addgene plasmid #71409)
  Backbone size w/o insert (bp): 9151
  Vector type: Lentiviral, CRISPR
  Selectable markers: Puromycin
Growth in bacteria
  Bacterial resistance: Ampicillin, 100 μg/mL
  Growth temperature: 37°C
  Growth strain: NEB Stable
  Copy number: Unknown
Gene/Insert
  Gene/Insert name: POC1A (Guide Designation F11.2) (alt name: pKMKO series)
  gRNA/shRNA sequence: CACCgCTTAAAATGCCTTTCCAGCG
  Species: H. sapiens (human)
  Promoter: U6
  Cloning method: Restriction Enzyme; 5′ cloning site BsmBI (destroyed during cloning); 3′ cloning site BsmBI (destroyed during cloning)
  Sequencing primers: 5′ hU6-F (5'-GAGGGCCTATTTCCCATGATT-3'); 3′ EF1a-R (5'-CACGGCGACTACTGCACTTA-3')
Terms and licenses: Academic/Nonprofit Terms; Industry Terms: Not Available to Industry
Depositor comments: Please note that gRNA target sequence listed is not strictly the 20nt spacer sequence, but also contains the 5' BsmBI overhang. For more information about knockout human cell lines generated using this plasmid, please see http://cellcycleknockouts.wi.mit.edu/ .
How to cite: POC1A F11.2 gRNA was a gift from Iain Cheeseman (Addgene plasmid # 90838 ; http://n2t.net/addgene:90838 ; RRID:Addgene_90838)
