[The description below was written by a language model from this plasmid's Addgene catalogue record and pLannotate feature annotations shown in this document.]
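Description:
POC1A F11.2 gRNA is a third-generation lentiviral CRISPR guide plasmid built on the pLenti-sgRNA backbone and designed to target the human POC1A gene. It is propagated in E. coli through a high-copy ColE1/pUC-type origin with ampicillin selection (AmpR under its own bla promoter). The backbone also carries an f1 origin, an SV40 origin and poly(A) signal, and leftover cloning-vector elements such as lac promoter/operator, lacZα fragment and T3/T7 promoters. The sequenced record is 7,302 nt, which is shorter than the 9,151 bp listed for the empty backbone. This is consistent with a stuffer being replaced when the guide was cloned between the two BsmBI sites, both of which were destroyed, although the record does not say so explicitly.

The viral cassette begins with an RSV promoter fused to a truncated HIV-1 5' LTR, which makes genomic RNA production Tat-independent. This is followed by the Ψ packaging signal with a partial gag region, the RRE for Rev-dependent nuclear export, and a cPPT/CTS. It ends in a self-inactivating ΔU3 3' LTR. Within this unit, a human U6 RNA polymerase III promoter drives the POC1A-specific spacer joined to the S. pyogenes guide scaffold (annotated as a tracrRNA fragment). A separate EF-1α core promoter expresses puromycin N-acetyltransferase, with a WPRE to enhance transcript expression, allowing puromycin selection of transduced cells.

No Cas9 is encoded, so the nuclease must be supplied separately, for example by a Cas9-expressing cell line. The plasmid belongs to a series of guides used in a large-scale analysis of cell-cycle gene knockouts in human cells.
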