Features (pLannotate 1.2.2; 28 found; start..end, strand, type, name):
      1..26      +  rep_origin     RSF ori (fragment): Plasmids containing the RSF 1030 origin of replication can be propagated in E. coli cells that contain additional plasmids with compatible origins.
     28..120     +  CDS            lacI (fragment): lac repressor; lacI; The lac repressor binds to the lac operator to inhibit transcription in E. coli. This inhibition can be relieved by adding lactose or isopropyl-β-D-thiogalactopyranoside (IPTG).
    133..154     +  protein_bind   CAP binding site: CAP binding activates transcription in the presence of cAMP. E. coli catabolite activator protein
    169..199     +  promoter       lac promoter: promoter for the E. coli lac operon
    207..223     +  protein_bind   lac operator: The lac repressor binds to the lac operator to inhibit transcription in E. coli. This inhibition can be relieved by adding lactose or isopropyl-β-D-thiogalactopyranoside (IPTG). lac repressor encoded by lacI
    268..286     +  promoter       T3 promoter: promoter for bacteriophage T3 RNA polymerase
    314..540     +  promoter       RSV promoter: Rous sarcoma virus enhancer/promoter
    541..721     +  LTR            5' LTR (truncated): truncated 5' long terminal repeat (LTR) from HIV-1
    768..893     +  misc_feature   HIV-1 Ψ: packaging signal of human immunodeficiency virus type 1
    877..1240    +  CDS            HIV-1 gag (fragment): gag protein from human immunodeficiency virus 1; gag
   1386..1619    +  misc_feature   RRE: The Rev response element (RRE) of HIV-1 allows for Rev-dependent mRNA export from the nucleus to the cytoplasm.
   1996..2022    +  CDS            Rev (fragment): human immunodeficiency virus 1 (HIV-1) Rev protein; rev; enhances nuclear export of unspliced and incompletely spliced viral mRNAs
   2026..2266    +  promoter       U6 promoter: RNA polymerase III promoter for human U6 snRNA
   2314..2381    +  misc_RNA       tracrRNA (fragment): trans-activating CRISPR RNA for the Streptococcus pyogenes CRISPR/Cas9 system
   2430..2547    +  misc_feature   cPPT/CTS: central polypurine tract and central termination sequence of HIV-1
   2616..2827    +  promoter       EF-1α core promoter: core promoter for human elongation factor EF-1α
   2853..3452    +  CDS            PuroR (fragment): puromycin N-acetyltransferase; pac from Streptomyces; confers resistance to puromycin
   3468..4056    +  misc_feature   WPRE: woodchuck hepatitis virus posttranscriptional regulatory element
   4107..4126    +  misc_feature   cPPT/CTS (fragment): central polypurine tract and central termination sequence of HIV-1
   4128..4361    +  LTR            3' LTR (ΔU3): self-inactivating 3' long terminal repeat (LTR) from HIV-1
   4439..4560    +  polyA_signal   SV40 poly(A) signal: SV40 polyadenylation signal
   4600..4735    +  rep_origin     SV40 ori: SV40 origin of replication
   4756..4774    -  promoter       T7 promoter: promoter for bacteriophage T7 RNA polymerase
   4782..4937    +  CDS            lacZα (fragment): LacZα fragment of β-galactosidase; lacZ fragment
   4942..5370    +  rep_origin     f1 ori (sequence partly withheld): f1 bacteriophage origin of replication; arrow indicates direction of (+) strand synthesis
   5423..5527    +  promoter       AmpR promoter: bla
   5528..6388    +  CDS            AmpR: β-lactamase; bla; confers resistance to ampicillin, carbenicillin, and related antibiotics
   6559..7147    +  rep_origin     ori: high-copy-number ColE1/pMB1/pBR322/pUC origin of replication
>Addgene plasmid #90838 | POC1A F11.2 gRNA | addgene full sequence | sequence record 183881 | Addgene NGS Result
CGAGTCAGTGAGCGAGGAAGCGGAAGAGCGCCCAATACGCAAACCGCCTCTCCCCGCGCGTTGGCCGATT
CATTAATGCAGCTGGCACGACAGGTTTCCCGACTGGAAAGCGGGCAGTGAGCGCAACGCAATTAATGTGA
GTTAGCTCACTCATTAGGCACCCCAGGCTTTACACTTTATGCTTCCGGCTCGTATGTTGTGTGGAATTGT
GAGCGGATAACAATTTCACACAGGAAACAGCTATGACCATGATTACGCCAAGCGCGCAATTAACCCTCAC
TAAAGGGAACAAAAGCTGGAGCTGCAAGCTTAATGTAGTCTTATGCAATACTCTTGTAGTCTTGCAACAT
GGTAACGATGAGTTAGCAACATGCCTTACAAGGAGAGAAAAAGCACCGTGCATGCCGATTGGTGGAAGTA
AGGTGGTACGATCGTGCCTTATTAGGAAGGCAACAGACGGGTCTGACATGGATTGGACGAACCACTGAAT
TGCCGCATTGCAGAGATATTGTATTTAAGTGCCTAGCTCGATACATAAACGGGTCTCTCTGGTTAGACCA
GATCTGAGCCTGGGAGCTCTCTGGCTAACTAGGGAACCCACTGCTTAAGCCTCAATAAAGCTTGCCTTGA
GTGCTTCAAGTAGTGTGTGCCCGTCTGTTGTGTGACTCTGGTAACTAGAGATCCCTCAGACCCTTTTAGT
CAGTGTGGAAAATCTCTAGCAGTGGCGCCCGAACAGGGACTTGAAAGCGAAAGGGAAACCAGAGGAGCTC
TCTCGACGCAGGACTCGGCTTGCTGAAGCGCGCACGGCAAGAGGCGAGGGGCGGCGACTGGTGAGTACGC
CAAAAATTTTGACTAGCGGAGGCTAGAAGGAGAGAGATGGGTGCGAGAGCGTCAGTATTAAGCGGGGGAG
AATTAGATCGCGATGGGAAAAAATTCGGTTAAGGCCAGGGGGAAAGAAAAAATATAAATTAAAACATATA
GTATGGGCAAGCAGGGAGCTAGAACGATTCGCAGTTAATCCTGGCCTGTTAGAAACATCAGAAGGCTGTA
GACAAATACTGGGACAGCTACAACCATCCCTTCAGACAGGATCAGAAGAACTTAGATCATTATATAATAC
AGTAGCAACCCTCTATTGTGTGCATCAAAGGATAGAGATAAAAGACACCAAGGAAGCTTTAGACAAGATA
GAGGAAGAGCAAAACAAAAGTAAGACCACCGCACAGCAAGCGGCCGCTGATCTTCAGACCTGGAGGAGGA
GATATGAGGGACAATTGGAGAAGTGAATTATATAAATATAAAGTAGTAAAAATTGAACCATTAGGAGTAG
CACCCACCAAGGCAAAGAGAAGAGTGGTGCAGAGAGAAAAAAGAGCAGTGGGAATAGGAGCTTTGTTCCT
TGGGTTCTTGGGAGCAGCAGGAAGCACTATGGGCGCAGCGTCAATGACGCTGACGGTACAGGCCAGACAA
TTATTGTCTGGTATAGTGCAGCAGCAGAACAATTTGCTGAGGGCTATTGAGGCGCAACAGCATCTGTTGC
AACTCACAGTCTGGGGCATCAAGCAGCTCCAGGCAAGAATCCTGGCTGTGGAAAGATACCTAAAGGATCA
ACAGCTCCTGGGGATTTGGGGTTGCTCTGGAAAACTCATTTGCACCACTGCTGTGCCTTGGAATGCTAGT
TGGAGTAATAAATCTCTGGAACAGATTTGGAATCACACGACCTGGATGGAGTGGGACAGAGAAATTAACA
ATTACACAAGCTTAATACACTCCTTAATTGAAGAATCGCAAAACCAGCAAGAAAAGAATGAACAAGAATT
ATTGGAATTAGATAAATGGGCAAGTTTGTGGAATTGGTTTAACATAACAAATTGGCTGTGGTATATAAAA
TTATTCATAATGATAGTAGGAGGCTTGGTAGGTTTAAGAATAGTTTTTGCTGTACTTTCTATAGTGAATA
GAGTTAGGCAGGGATATTCACCATTATCGTTTCAGACCCACCTCCCAACCCCGAGGGGACCCAGAGAGGG
CCTATTTCCCATGATTCCTTCATATTTGCATATACGATACAAGGCTGTTAGAGAGATAATTAGAATTAAT
TTGACTGTAAACACAAAGATATTAGTACAAAATACGTGACGTAGAAAGTAATAATTTCTTGGGTAGTTTG
CAGTTTTAAAATTATGTTTTAAAATGGACTATCATATGCTTACCGTAACTTGAAAGTATTTCGATTTCTT
GGCTTTATATATCTTGTGGAAAGGACGAAACACCGCTTAAAATGCCTTTCCAGCGGTTTAAGAGCTATGC
TGGAAACAGCATAGCAAGTTTAAATAAGGCTAGTCCGTTATCAACTTGAAAAAGTGGCACCGAGTCGGTG
CTTTTTTTGAATTCTAGATCTTGAGACAAATGGCAGTATTCATCCACAATTTTAAAAGAAAAGGGGGGAT
TGGGGGGTACAGTGCAGGGGAAAGAATAGTAGACATAATAGCAACAGACATACAAACTAAAGAATTACAA
AAACAAATTACAAAAATTCAAAATTTTCGGGTTTATTACAGGGACAGCAGAGATCCACTTTGGCGCCGGC
TCGAGTGGCTCCGGTGCCCGTCAGTGGGCAGAGCGCACATCGCCCACAGTCCCCGAGAAGTTGGGGGGAG
GGGTCGGCAATTGAACCGGTGCCTAGAGAAGGTGGCGCGGGGTAAACTGGGAAAGTGATGTCGTGTACTG
GCTCCGCCTTTTTCCCGAGGGTGGGGGAGAACCGTATATAAGTGCAGTAGTCGCCGTGAACGTTCTTTTT
CGCAACGGGTTTGCCGCCAGAACACAGGTGTCGTGACGCGGGATCCGCCACCATGACCGAGTACAAGCCC
ACGGTGCGCCTCGCCACCCGCGACGACGTCCCCAGGGCCGTACGCACCCTCGCCGCCGCGTTCGCCGACT
ACCCCGCCACGCGCCACACCGTCGATCCGGACCGCCACATCGAGCGGGTCACCGAGCTGCAAGAACTCTT
CCTCACGCGCGTCGGGCTCGACATCGGCAAGGTGTGGGTCGCGGACGACGGCGCCGCGGTGGCGGTCTGG
ACCACGCCGGAGAGCGTCGAAGCGGGGGCGGTGTTCGCCGAGATCGGCCCGCGCATGGCCGAGTTGAGCG
GTTCCCGGCTGGCCGCGCAGCAACAGATGGAAGGCCTCCTGGCGCCGCACCGGCCCAAGGAGCCCGCGTG
GTTCCTGGCCACCGTCGGAGTCTCGCCCGACCACCAGGGCAAGGGTCTGGGCAGCGCCGTCGTGCTCCCC
GGAGTGGAGGCGGCCGAGCGCGCCGGGGTGCCCGCCTTCCTGGAGACCTCCGCGCCCCGCAACCTCCCCT
TCTACGAGCGGCTCGGCTTCACCGTCACCGCCGACGTCGAGGTGCCCGAAGGACCGCGCACCTGGTGCAT
GACCCGCAAGCCCGGTGCCTGAACGCGTTAAGTCGACAATCAACCTCTGGATTACAAAATTTGTGAAAGA
TTGACTGGTATTCTTAACTATGTTGCTCCTTTTACGCTATGTGGATACGCTGCTTTAATGCCTTTGTATC
ATGCTATTGCTTCCCGTATGGCTTTCATTTTCTCCTCCTTGTATAAATCCTGGTTGCTGTCTCTTTATGA
GGAGTTGTGGCCCGTTGTCAGGCAACGTGGCGTGGTGTGCACTGTGTTTGCTGACGCAACCCCCACTGGT
TGGGGCATTGCCACCACCTGTCAGCTCCTTTCCGGGACTTTCGCTTTCCCCCTCCCTATTGCCACGGCGG
AACTCATCGCCGCCTGCCTTGCCCGCTGCTGGACAGGGGCTCGGCTGTTGGGCACTGACAATTCCGTGGT
GTTGTCGGGGAAATCATCGTCCTTTCCTTGGCTGCTCGCCTGTGTTGCCACCTGGATTCTGCGCGGGACG
TCCTTCTGCTACGTCCCTTCGGCCCTCAATCCAGCGGACCTTCCTTCCCGCGGCCTGCTGCCGGCTCTGC
GGCCTCTTCCGCGTCTTCGCCTTCGCCCTCAGACGAGTCGGATCTCCCTTTGGGCCGCCTCCCCGCGTCG
ACTTTAAGACCAATGACTTACAAGGCAGCTGTAGATCTTAGCCACTTTTTAAAAGAAAAGGGGGGACTGG
AAGGGCTAATTCACTCCCAACGAAGACAAGATCTGCTTTTTGCTTGTACTGGGTCTCTCTGGTTAGACCA
GATCTGAGCCTGGGAGCTCTCTGGCTAACTAGGGAACCCACTGCTTAAGCCTCAATAAAGCTTGCCTTGA
GTGCTTCAAGTAGTGTGTGCCCGTCTGTTGTGTGACTCTGGTAACTAGAGATCCCTCAGACCCTTTTAGT
CAGTGTGGAAAATCTCTAGCAGTACGTATAGTAGTTCATGTCATCTTATTATTCAGTATTTATAACTTGC
AAAGAAATGAATATCAGAGAGTGAGAGGAACTTGTTTATTGCAGCTTATAATGGTTACAAATAAAGCAAT
AGCATCACAAATTTCACAAATAAAGCATTTTTTTCACTGCATTCTAGTTGTGGTTTGTCCAAACTCATCA
ATGTATCTTATCATGTCTGGCTCTAGCTATCCCGCCCCTAACTCCGCCCATCCCGCCCCTAACTCCGCCC
AGTTCCGCCCATTCTCCGCCCCATGGCTGACTAATTTTTTTTATTTATGCAGAGGCCGAGGCCGCCTCGG
CCTCTGAGCTATTCCAGAAGTAGTGAGGAGGCTTTTTTGGAGGCCTAGGGACGTACCCAATTCGCCCTAT
AGTGAGTCGTATTACGCGCGCTCACTGGCCGTCGTTTTACAACGTCGTGACTGGGAAAACCCTGGCGTTA
CCCAACTTAATCGCCTTGCAGCACATCCCCCTTTCGCCAGCTGGCGTAATAGCGAAGAGGCCCGCACCGA
TCGCCCTTCCCAACAGTTGCGCAGCCTGAATGGCGAATGGG
[124 nt withheld, positions 4942-5065]
C
[91 nt withheld, positions 5067-5157]
A
[49 nt withheld, positions 5159-5207]
CCTTTGACGTTGGAGTCCACGTTCTTT
[37 nt withheld, positions 5235-5271]
ACCCTATCTCGGTCTATTCTTTTGATTTATAAGGGATTTTGCCGATTTCGGCCTATTGGTTAAAAAATGA
GCTGATTTAACAAAAATTTAACGCGAATTTTAACAAAATATTAACGCTTACAATTTAGGTGGCACTTTTC
GGGGAAATGTGCGCGGAACCCCTATTTGTTTATTTTTCTAAATACATTCAAATATGTATCCGCTCATGAG
ACAATAACCCTGATAAATGCTTCAATAATATTGAAAAAGGAAGAGTATGAGTATTCAACATTTCCGTGTC
GCCCTTATTCCCTTTTTTGCGGCATTTTGCCTTCCTGTTTTTGCTCACCCAGAAACGCTGGTGAAAGTAA
AAGATGCTGAAGATCAGTTGGGTGCACGAGTGGGTTACATCGAACTGGATCTCAACAGCGGTAAGATCCT
TGAGAGTTTTCGCCCCGAAGAACGTTTTCCAATGATGAGCACTTTTAAAGTTCTGCTATGTGGCGCGGTA
TTATCCCGTATTGACGCCGGGCAAGAGCAACTCGGTCGCCGCATACACTATTCTCAGAATGACTTGGTTG
AGTACTCACCAGTCACAGAAAAGCATCTTACGGATGGCATGACAGTAAGAGAATTATGCAGTGCTGCCAT
AACCATGAGTGATAACACTGCGGCCAACTTACTTCTGACAACGATCGGAGGACCGAAGGAGCTAACCGCT
TTTTTGCACAACATGGGGGATCATGTAACTCGCCTTGATCGTTGGGAACCGGAGCTGAATGAAGCCATAC
CAAACGACGAGCGTGACACCACGATGCCTGTAGCAATGGCAACAACGTTGCGCAAACTATTAACTGGCGA
ACTACTTACTCTAGCTTCCCGGCAACAATTAATAGACTGGATGGAGGCGGATAAAGTTGCAGGACCACTT
CTGCGCTCGGCCCTTCCGGCTGGCTGGTTTATTGCTGATAAATCTGGAGCCGGTGAGCGTGGGTCTCGCG
GTATCATTGCAGCACTGGGGCCAGATGGTAAGCCCTCCCGTATCGTAGTTATCTACACGACGGGGAGTCA
GGCAACTATGGATGAACGAAATAGACAGATCGCTGAGATAGGTGCCTCACTGATTAAGCATTGGTAACTG
TCAGACCAAGTTTACTCATATATACTTTAGATTGATTTAAAACTTCATTTTTAATTTAAAAGGATCTAGG
TGAAGATCCTTTTTGATAATCTCATGACCAAAATCCCTTAACGTGAGTTTTCGTTCCACTGAGCGTCAGA
CCCCGTAGAAAAGATCAAAGGATCTTCTTGAGATCCTTTTTTTCTGCGCGTAATCTGCTGCTTGCAAACA
AAAAAACCACCGCTACCAGCGGTGGTTTGTTTGCCGGATCAAGAGCTACCAACTCTTTTTCCGAAGGTAA
CTGGCTTCAGCAGAGCGCAGATACCAAATACTGTTCTTCTAGTGTAGCCGTAGTTAGGCCACCACTTCAA
GAACTCTGTAGCACCGCCTACATACCTCGCTCTGCTAATCCTGTTACCAGTGGCTGCTGCCAGTGGCGAT
AAGTCGTGTCTTACCGGGTTGGACTCAAGACGATAGTTACCGGATAAGGCGCAGCGGTCGGGCTGAACGG
GGGGTTCGTGCACACAGCCCAGCTTGGAGCGAACGACCTACACCGAACTGAGATACCTACAGCGTGAGCT
ATGAGAAAGCGCCACGCTTCCCGAAGGGAGAAAGGCGGACAGGTATCCGGTAAGCGGCAGGGTCGGAACA
GGAGAGCGCACGAGGGAGCTTCCAGGGGGAAACGCCTGGTATCTTTATAGTCCTGTCGGGTTTCGCCACC
TCTGACTTGAGCGTCGATTTTTGTGATGCTCGTCAGGGGGGCGGAGCCTATGGAAAAACGCCAGCAACGC
GGCCTTTTTACGGTTCCTGGCCTTTTGCTGGCCTTTTGCTCACATGTTCTTTCCTGCGTTATCCCCTGAT
TCTGTGGATAACCGTATTACCGCCTTTGAGTGAGCTGATACCGCTCGCCGCAGCCGAACGACCGAGCGCA
G
